>Addgene plasmid #232839 | pAAV-Syn-NES-SomaKGECO1 | addgene full sequence | sequence record 480868 | Addgene NGS Result
CCTGCAGGCAGCTGCGCGCTCGCTCGCTCACTGAGGCCGCCCGGGCGTCGGGCGACCTTTGGTCGCCCGG
CCTCAGTGAGCGAGCGAGCGCGCAGAGAGGGAGTGGCCAACTCCATCACTAGGGGTTCCTGCGGCCGCAC
GCGTTGCAAAGATGGATAAAGTTTTAAACAGAGAGGAATCTTTGCAGCTAATGGACCTTCTAGGTCTTGA
AAGGAGTGGGAATTGGCTCCGGTGCCCGTCAGTGGGCAGAGCGCACATCGCCCACAGTCCCCGAGAAGTT
GGGGGGAGGGGTCGGCAGCAAATTAATTAATGGTTAATTAATCTAGACTGCAGAGGGCCCTGCGTATGAG
TGCAAGTGGGTTTTAGGACCAGGATGAGGCGGGGTGGGGGTGCCTACCTGACGACCGACCCCGACCCACT
GGACAAGCACCCAACCCCCATTCCCCAAATTGCGCATCCCCTATCAGAGAGGGGGAGGGGAAACAGGATG
CGGCGAGGCGCGTGCGCACTGCCAGCTTCAGCACCGCGGACAGTGCCTTCGCCCCCGCCTGGCGGCGCGC
GCCACCGCCGCCTCAGCACTGAAGGCGCGCTGACGTCACTCGCCGGTCCCCCGCAAACTCCCCTTCCCGG
CCACCTTGGTCGCGTCCGCGCCGCCGCCGGCCCAGCCGGACCGCACCACGCGAGGCGCGAGATAGGGGGG
CACGGGCGCGACCATCTGCGCTGCGGCGCCGGCGACTCAGCGCTGCCTCAGTCTGCGGTGGGCAGCGGAG
GAGTCGTGTCGTGCCTGAGAGCGCAGTCGAGAGGATCCTAAGCCACCATGCTTCAACTTCCTCCTCTTGA
ACGTCTTACTCTTTCGAGATCTATGGGCAGCGTGAAGCTGATCCCCAGCCTGACCACCGTGATCCTCGTG
AAGTCCATGCTGCGGAAGCGGAGCTTCGGCAACCCCTTCAAGTATAATACGGAGACCCTGTACCCCGCTG
ACGGCGGCCTGGAAGGCGCATGTGACATGGCCCTGAAGCTCGTGGGCGGGGGCCACCTGAACTGCAGCCT
TGAGACCACATACAGATCCAAGAAACCCGCTACGAACCTCAAGATGCCCGGTGTCTACAACGTGGACCAC
AGACTGGAACGAATCAAAGAGGCCGACGATGAGACCTACGTCGAGCTGCACGAGGTGGCTGTGGCCAGAT
ACGTGGGCCTGGGTGGTGGCGGAGGTACAGGCGGGAGTGTGAGCGAGCTGATTAAGGAGAACATGCCAAT
GAAGCTGTACATGGAGGGCACCGTGAACAACCACCACTTCAAGTGCACATCCGAGGGCGAAGGCAAGCCC
TACGAGGGCACCCAGACCATGAGAATCAAGGTCGTCGAGGGCGGCCCTCTCCCCTTCGCCTTCGACATCC
TGGCTACCAGCTTCATGTACGGCAGCAGAACCTTCATCAAGCACCCTCCTGGCATCCCCGACTTCTTTAA
GCAGTCCTTCCCTGAGGGCTTCACATGGGAGAGAGTCACCACATACGAAGACGGGGGCGTGCTGACCGCT
ACCCAGGACACCAGCCTCCAGGACGGCTGCCTCATCTACAACGTCAAGGTTAGAGGGATGAACTTCCCAG
CCAACGGCCCTGTGATGCAGAAGAAAACACTCGGCTGGGAGGCCAGTAATGGCCAACTGACTGAAGAGCA
GATCGCAGAATTTAAAGAGGCTTTCTCCCTATTTGACAAGGACGGGGATGGGACGATAACAACCAAGGAG
CTGGGGACGGTGATGCGGTCTCTGGGGCAGAACCCCACAGAAGCGGAGCTGCAGGACATGATCAATGAAG
TAGATGCCGACGGTGACGGCACATTCGACTTCCCTGAGTTCCTGACGATGATGGCAAGAAAAATGAGTTA
TAGAGTCACTGAAGAGGAAATTAGAGAAGCGTTCCGCGTGTTTGATAAGGACGGCAATGGCTACATCGGC
GCAGCAGAGCTTCGCCACGTGATGACAGACCTTGGAGAGAAGTTAACAGATGAGGAGGTTGATGAAATGA
TCAGGGTAGCAGACATCGATGGGGATGGTCAGGTAAACTACGAAGAGTTTGTACAAATGATGACAGCGAA
GGGCGGATCTGGCGGTAGCGGAGGGACAGGTGGCTCTGGAGGGAGCGGAGGCACTGGCGGATCTGGTGGG
AGCGGAGGTACCTCAGGCCGGACTCAGATCTCAAGCTCAAGCTTCGAGTTC
[648 nt withheld, positions 2222-2869]
TAGGAATTTCGTACAAAGCTTATCGATAATCAACCTCTGGATTACAAAATTTGTGAAAGATTGACTGGTA
TTCTTAACTATGTTGCTCCTTTTACGCTATGTGGATACGCTGCTTTAATGCCTTTGTATCATGCTATTGC
TTCCCGTATGGCTTTCATTTTCTCCTCCTTGTATAAATCCTGGTTGCTGTCTCTTTATGAGGAGTTGTGG
CCCGTTGTCAGGCAACGTGGCGTGGTGTGCACTGTGTTTGCTGACGCAACCCCCACTGGTTGGGGCATTG
CCACCACCTGTCAGCTCCTTTCCGGGACTTTCGCTTTCCCCCTCCCTATTGCCACGGCGGAACTCATCGC
CGCCTGCCTTGCCCGCTGCTGGACAGGGGCTCGGCTGTTGGGCACTGACAATTCCGTGGTGTTGTCGGGG
AAATCATCGTCCTTTCCTTGGCTGCTCGCCTATGTTGCCACCTGGATTCTGCGCGGGACGTCCTTCTGCT
ACGTCCCTTCGGCCCTCAATCCAGCGGACCTTCCTTCCCGCGGCCTGCTGCCGGCTCTGCGGCCTCTTCC
GCGTCTTCGCCTTCGCCCTCAGACGAGTCGGATCTCCCTTTGGGCCGCCTCCCCGCATCGATACCGGCTC
GAGCTGTGCCTTCTAGTTGCCAGCCATCTGTTGTTTGCCCCTCCCCCGTGCCTTCCTTGACCCTGGAAGG
TGCCACTCCCACTGTCCTTTCCTAATAAAATGAGGAAATTGCATCGCATTGTCTGAGTAGGTGTCATTCT
ATTCTGGGGGGTGGGGTGGGGCAGGACAGCAAGGGGGAGGATTGGGAAGACAATAGCAGGCATGCTGGGG
ATGCGGTCTCGAGCTGATTTTGTAGGTAACCACGTGCGGACCGAGCGGCCGCAGGAACCCCTAGTGATGG
AGTTGGCCACTCCCTCTCTGCGCGCTCGCTCGCTCACTGAGGCCGGGCGACCAAAGGTCGCCCGACGCCC
GGGCTTTGCCCGGGCGGCCTCAGTGAGCGAGCGAGCGCGCAGCTGCCTGCAGGGGCGCCTGATGCGGTAT
TTTCTCCTTACGCATCTGTGCGGTATTTCACACCGCATA
[95 nt withheld, positions 3959-4053]
T
[46 nt withheld, positions 4055-4100]
C
[141 nt withheld, positions 4102-4242]
CCTTTGACGTTGGAGTCCACGTTCTTT
[37 nt withheld, positions 4270-4306]
ACTCTATCTCGGGCTATTCTTTTGATTTATAAGGGATTTTGCCGATTTCGGTCTATTGGTTAAAAAATGA
GCTGATTTAACAAAAATTTAACGCGAATTTTAACAAAATATTAACGTTTACAATTTTATGGTGCACTCTC
AGTACAATCTGCTCTGATGCCGCATAGTTAAGCCAGCCCCGACACCCGCCAACACCCGCTGACGCGCCCT
GACGGGCTTGTCTGCTCCCGGCATCCGCTTACAGACAAGCTGTGACCGTCTCCGGGAGCTGCATGTGTCA
GAGGTTTTCACCGTCATCACCGAAACGCGCGAGACGAAAGGGCCTCGTGATACGCCTATTTTTATAGGTT
AATGTCATGATAATAATGGTTTCTTAGACGTCAGGTGGCACTTTTCGGGGAAATGTGCGCGGAACCCCTA
TTTGTTTATTTTTCTAAATACATTCAAATATGTATCCGCTCATGAGACAATAACCCTGATAAATGCTTCA
ATAATATTGAAAAAGGAAGAGTATGAGTATTCAACATTTCCGTGTCGCCCTTATTCCCTTTTTTGCGGCA
TTTTGCCTTCCTGTTTTTGCTCACCCAGAAACGCTGGTGAAAGTAAAAGATGCTGAAGATCAGTTGGGTG
CACGAGTGGGTTACATCGAACTGGATCTCAACAGCGGTAAGATCCTTGAGAGTTTTCGCCCCGAAGAACG
TTTTCCAATGATGAGCACTTTTAAAGTTCTGCTATGTGGCGCGGTATTATCCCGTATTGACGCCGGGCAA
GAGCAACTCGGTCGCCGCATACACTATTCTCAGAATGACTTGGTTGAGTACTCACCAGTCACAGAAAAGC
ATCTTACGGATGGCATGACAGTAAGAGAATTATGCAGTGCTGCCATAACCATGAGTGATAACACTGCGGC
CAACTTACTTCTGACAACGATCGGAGGACCGAAGGAGCTAACCGCTTTTTTGCACAACATGGGGGATCAT
GTAACTCGCCTTGATCGTTGGGAACCGGAGCTGAATGAAGCCATACCAAACGACGAGCGTGACACCACGA
TGCCTGTAGCAATGGCAACAACGTTGCGCAAACTATTAACTGGCGAACTACTTACTCTAGCTTCCCGGCA
ACAATTAATAGACTGGATGGAGGCGGATAAAGTTGCAGGACCACTTCTGCGCTCGGCCCTTCCGGCTGGC
TGGTTTATTGCTGATAAATCTGGAGCCGGTGAGCGTGGGTCTCGCGGTATCATTGCAGCACTGGGGCCAG
ATGGTAAGCCCTCCCGTATCGTAGTTATCTACACGACGGGGAGTCAGGCAACTATGGATGAACGAAATAG
ACAGATCGCTGAGATAGGTGCCTCACTGATTAAGCATTGGTAACTGTCAGACCAAGTTTACTCATATATA
CTTTAGATTGATTTAAAACTTCATTTTTAATTTAAAAGGATCTAGGTGAAGATCCTTTTTGATAATCTCA
TGACCAAAATCCCTTAACGTGAGTTTTCGTTCCACTGAGCGTCAGACCCCGTAGAAAAGATCAAAGGATC
TTCTTGAGATCCTTTTTTTCTGCGCGTAATCTGCTGCTTGCAAACAAAAAAACCACCGCTACCAGCGGTG
GTTTGTTTGCCGGATCAAGAGCTACCAACTCTTTTTCCGAAGGTAACTGGCTTCAGCAGAGCGCAGATAC
CAAATACTGTTCTTCTAGTGTAGCCGTAGTTAGGCCACCACTTCAAGAACTCTGTAGCACCGCCTACATA
CCTCGCTCTGCTAATCCTGTTACCAGTGGCTGCTGCCAGTGGCGATAAGTCGTGTCTTACCGGGTTGGAC
TCAAGACGATAGTTACCGGATAAGGCGCAGCGGTCGGGCTGAACGGGGGGTTCGTGCACACAGCCCAGCT
TGGAGCGAACGACCTACACCGAACTGAGATACCTACAGCGTGAGCTATGAGAAAGCGCCACGCTTCCCGA
AGGGAGAAAGGCGGACAGGTATCCGGTAAGCGGCAGGGTCGGAACAGGAGAGCGCACGAGGGAGCTTCCA
GGGGGAAACGCCTGGTATCTTTATAGTCCTGTCGGGTTTCGCCACCTCTGACTTGAGCGTCGATTTTTGT
GATGCTCGTCAGGGGGGCGGAGCCTATGGAAAAACGCCAGCAACGCGGCCTTTTTACGGTTCCTGGCCTT
TTGCTGGCCTTTTGCTCACATGT
Features (pLannotate 1.2.2; 19 found; start..end, strand, type, name):
     12..39      +  repeat_region  AAV2 ITR (fragment): inverted terminal repeat of adeno-associated virus serotype 2 inverted
     68..95      +  repeat_region  AAV2 ITR (fragment): inverted terminal repeat of adeno-associated virus serotype 2 inverted
    152..218     +  CDS            small t antigen (fragment): SV40 (simian virus 40) small t antigen
    244..297     +  promoter       EF-1α core promoter (fragment): core promoter for human elongation factor EF-1α
    349..796     +  promoter       hSyn promoter: human synapsin I promoter; confers neuron-specific expression (Kügler et al., 2003)
    869..949     +  CDS            Camkk1 (fragment): KKCC1_RAT - Experimental evidence at protein level: Swiss-Prot protein existence level 1. Calcium/calmodulin-dependent protein kinase that belongs to a proposed calcium-triggered signaling cascade involved in a number of cellular processes. Phosphorylates CAMK1, CAMK1D, CAMK1G and CAMK4. Involved in regulating cell apoptosis. Promotes cell survival by phosphorylating AKT1/PKB that inhibits pro-apoptotic BAD/Bcl2- antagonist of cell death. From Rattus norvegicus (Rat).
    956..2005    +  CDS            RCaMP (fragment): RCaMP is a basic (constitutively fluorescent) red fluorescent protein published in 2013, derived from Entacmaea quadricolor.
   2126..2142    +  CDS            GFP11x7 (fragment): seven tandem copies of the 11th β-strand of superfolder GFP each GFP11 associates with GFP(1-10), consisting of the first 10 β-strands, to reconstitute fluorescent GFP (Kamiyama et al., 2016)
   2222..2869    +  CDS            RPL10A (sequence withheld): RL10A_HUMAN - Also known as NEDD6. Experimental evidence at protein level: Swiss-Prot protein existence level 1. Component of the large ribosomal subunit. From Homo sapiens (Human).
   2897..3485    +  misc_feature   WPRE: woodchuck hepatitis virus posttranscriptional regulatory element
   3503..3710    +  polyA_signal   bGH poly(A) signal: bovine growth hormone polyadenylation signal
   3762..3902    +  repeat_region  AAV2 ITR: inverted terminal repeat of adeno-associated virus serotype 2 inverted
   3907..3958    -  misc_feature   bom (fragment): basis of mobility region from pBR322
   3977..4432    +  rep_origin     f1 ori (sequence partly withheld): f1 bacteriophage origin of replication; arrow indicates direction of (+) strand synthesis
   4433..4482    -  misc_feature   bom (fragment): basis of mobility region from pBR322
   4584..4619    -  CDS            rop (fragment): Rop protein, which maintains plasmids at low copy number; rop
   4714..4818    +  promoter       AmpR promoter: bla
   4819..5679    +  CDS            AmpR: β-lactamase; bla; confers resistance to ampicillin, carbenicillin, and related antibiotics
   5850..6438    +  rep_origin     ori: high-copy-number ColE1/pMB1/pBR322/pUC origin of replication
