[The description below was written by a language model from this plasmid's Addgene catalogue record and pLannotate feature annotations shown in this document.]
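Description:
pAAV-Syn-NES-SomaKGECO1 is an adeno-associated virus transfer plasmid built on a pAAV backbone for neuron-specific expression of a soma-targeted red fluorescent calcium indicator. In bacteria it is maintained as a high-copy plasmid through a ColE1/pUC-type origin and selected with ampicillin via the β-lactamase gene. An f1 phage origin is also present. The expression cassette is flanked by AAV2 inverted terminal repeats, which allow the intervening DNA to be replicated and packaged into recombinant AAV particles when rep, cap and helper functions are supplied in trans. The annotation detects a full-length ITR on the 3′ side but only short ITR fragments on the 5′ side. This may reflect the difficulty of sequencing these hairpin-forming repeats or a partial deletion, and the record does not resolve which.

The human synapsin I promoter restricts expression to neurons and drives a synthetic open reading frame of about 2 kb, cloned between BamHI and EcoRI sites. It begins with an N-terminal nuclear export sequence to keep the sensor out of the nucleus. The Entrez link to the nestin gene appears to be an artefact of the "NES" abbreviation. Next comes a short calmodulin-binding peptide matching CaM kinase kinase, then a region matching RCaMP-type red calcium sensors, which corresponds to the KGECO1 indicator. A C-terminal fusion to human ribosomal protein RPL10A presumably acts as the soma-localising moiety. Short hits to small t antigen, the EF-1α core promoter and GFP11 are probably incidental matches. A WPRE enhances transcript stability and expression, and a bovine growth hormone polyadenylation signal terminates the transcript. The construct is intended for producing AAV for in vivo calcium imaging of neuronal populations, where confining signal to cell bodies aids single-cell resolution.
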