Addgene plasmid #232839: pAAV-Syn-NES-SomaKGECO1
Purpose: AAV transfer plasmid for Syn-mediated expression of soma-targeted KGECO1
Depositing lab: Kiryl Piatkevich. Depositing organization: Westlake University. Publication: A sensitive soma-localized red fluorescent calcium indicator for in vivo imaging of neuronal populations at single-cell resolution. Zhou S, Zhu Q, Eom M, Fang S, Subach OM, Ran C, Alvarado JS, Sunkavalli PS, Dong Y, Wang Y, Hu J, Zhang H, Wang Z, Sun X, Yang T, Mu Y, Yoon YG, Guo ZV, Subach FV, Piatkevich KD. PLoS Biol. 2025 Apr 29;23(4):e3003048. doi: 10.1371/journal.pbio.3003048. eCollection 2025 Apr. PubMed 40299972.
Backbone
  Vector backbone: pAAV
  Vector type: Mammalian Expression, AAV
Growth in bacteria
  Bacterial resistance: Ampicillin, 100 μg/mL
  Growth temperature: 37°C
  Growth strain: NEB Stable
  Copy number: High Copy
Gene/Insert
  Gene/Insert name: NES-SomaKGECO1
  Species: Synthetic
  Insert size (bp): 2055
  Promoter: Syn
  Tag / fusion protein: nuclear export sequence (N terminal on insert)
  Entrez Gene: NES (a.k.a. Nbla00170)
  Cloning method: Restriction Enzyme; 5′ cloning site BamHI (unknown if destroyed); 3′ cloning site EcoRI (unknown if destroyed)
  Sequencing primers: 5′ CTGAGAGCGCAGTCGAGAGGATCCtaagccaccATGCTTCAACTTCCTCCTCTTG; 3′ ATCGATAAGCTTTGTACGGAATTCctaatacagacgctggggcttgcccatg
Terms and licenses: Academic/Nonprofit Terms; Industry Terms: Not Available to Industry
How to cite: pAAV-Syn-NES-SomaKGECO1 was a gift from Kiryl Piatkevich (Addgene plasmid # 232839 ; http://n2t.net/addgene:232839 ; RRID:Addgene_232839)
